>Addgene plasmid #66155 | pCVD468 | addgene partial sequence | sequence record 116681 | T0term-R 5'-GCGGCAACCGAGCGTTC-3'
GGATCTATCAACAGGAGTCCAAGCTCAGCTAATTAAGCTTGGCTGCAGGTCGACCCGGGGTACCGGTTAT
TTACCGAGGGATATTGCTGAAATAGTTCTATATTGTAGAGATTGCACATCAGAACGTGCACTCGTTAAGA
GATTTAATGTATTCGACATTTGCTGAATTTCGAGCTGGCTATTATTCACTACCGTTGTCAGGTTATTCGC
TTTAGCTGAAATAGCCGCCTTCACTGTTTGCAGATCACCAGCGCTTAAATCACCACTAAGATCACGAATA
CCAGTTACACTTATGTCATTACGTGGATCGTTTATATAGTCAATCACGTCTTGAGGAAGTTTGGCTTTCG
CATTCTTATCAGTGCTACTCTGAACATCAGCAATTTTGGCATCCACAAGATTAGCCATCTTTTGTGCCGT
GGTTGACGCTTTAGATGCCTCATTCATATCAGCAAACTTTGCAATCGACAGATTACTTTGTGCCTGATAC
ATATAAGAAAACATGAGAATCGCAGCCTGAAAAACACCGAGTTCCTCAAATAGCTTAACCACCTCATCCT
TCGACATATTACCTAAGTCATAGATCGTCGATGTCGAAGAACTCGCACTCACATTAACAACGGATGTTGC
ATTTGATGTATCGGATCCGTGATGGTGATGGTGATGCGATCCTCTCATAGTTAATTTCTCCTCTTTAATG
AATTCTGTGTGAA
