[The description below was written by a language model from this plasmid's Addgene catalogue record.]
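Description:
pCVD468 is a bacterial expression plasmid built on the commercial pQE30 backbone (about 3.5 kb without insert) and designed to produce a His-tagged version of EspA in Escherichia coli. It is maintained under ampicillin selection. The record lists the copy number as unknown and includes no feature table, so the origin of replication and other backbone details are not documented here beyond what the pQE30 designation implies.

The insert is espA, which encodes E. coli secreted protein A, one of the proteins secreted by attaching-and-effacing E. coli such as enterohemorrhagic strains. The record does not state the strain from which the gene was taken, the insert size, or how it was cloned. Expression is driven by the phage T5 promoter, which is recognised by the host E. coli RNA polymerase and therefore needs no T7 polymerase-expressing strain. In pQE vectors this promoter is under lac operator control, which fits the depositor's note that the plasmid must be kept in a host providing ample Lac repressor, either from the pREP4 helper plasmid or from a lacIq allele on an F episome, as in XL1-Blue. That repression limits leaky expression until induction. The backbone supplies an N-terminal 6xHis tag fused to EspA, allowing purification by immobilised metal affinity chromatography and detection with anti-His reagents.

The stated purpose is expression of His-tagged EspA. The associated publication concerns antibodies to intimin, EspA and EspB in patients with enterohemorrhagic E. coli infections, suggesting that the recombinant protein served as purified antigen for serological assays.
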