Addgene plasmid #66155: pCVD468
Purpose: expression of His-tagged espA
Depositing lab: James Kaper. Depositing organization: University of Maryland, Baltimore. Publication: Antibodies to intimin and Escherichia coli secreted proteins A and B in patients with enterohemorrhagic Escherichia coli infections. Karpman D, Bekassy ZD, Sjogren AC, Dubois MS, Karmali MA, Mascarenhas M, Jarvis KG, Gansheroff LJ, O'Brien AD, Arbus GS, Kaper JB. Pediatr Nephrol. 2002 Mar;17(3):201-11. 10.1007/s00467-001-0792-z PubMed 11956862.
Backbone
  Vector backbone: pQE30
  Backbone manufacturer: Qiagen
  Backbone size w/o insert (bp): 3461
  Vector type: Bacterial Expression
Growth in bacteria
  Bacterial resistance: Ampicillin, 100 μg/mL
  Growth temperature: 37°C
  Growth strain: XL1 Blue
  Copy number: Unknown
Gene/Insert
  Gene/Insert name: espA
  Promoter: T5
  Tag / fusion protein: His (N terminal on backbone)
  Cloning method: Unknown
  Sequencing primers: 5′ pQE promoter; 3′ T0term-R
Terms and licenses: Academic/Nonprofit Terms; Industry Terms: Not Available to Industry
Depositor comments: 6XHis N-terminal tagged espA pQE30 (Qiagen). Must be grown in strain that carries the pREP4 repressor plasmid, or harbors the lacIq gene on the F-factor episome (eg XL1-Blue).
How to cite: pCVD468 was a gift from James Kaper (Addgene plasmid # 66155 ; http://n2t.net/addgene:66155 ; RRID:Addgene_66155)
